Addgene plasmid #247080: pGRNA3_LacZ_IB1_IIT1
Purpose: L-arabinose inducible crRNA of type I-E CRISPR cas (Escherichia coli K-12). encoding 105 nt spacer which targets both Ecoli LacZ B1 and T1 site. riboJ/RNaseIII site are encoded between two crRNA
Depositing lab: Seokhee Kim. Depositing organization: Seoul National University. Publication: Continuous targeted hypermutation with a tunable mutation window. Lee C, Kim S. Nat Commun. 2025 Nov 25. doi: 10.1038/s41467-025-66736-2. PubMed 41290661.
Backbone
  Vector backbone: pET28b
  Vector type: Bacterial Expression, CRISPR
Growth in bacteria
  Bacterial resistance: Kanamycin, 50 μg/mL
  Growth temperature: 37°C
  Growth strain: DH5alpha
  Copy number: High Copy
Gene/Insert
  Gene/Insert name: type I-E CRISPR cas crRNA
Terms and licenses: Academic/Nonprofit Terms; Industry Terms: Not Available to Industry
How to cite: pGRNA3_LacZ_IB1_IIT1 was a gift from Seokhee Kim (Addgene plasmid # 247080 ; http://n2t.net/addgene:247080 ; RRID:Addgene_247080)
