[The description below was written by a language model from this plasmid's Addgene catalogue record and pLannotate feature annotations shown in this document.]
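Description:
pGRNA3_LacZ_IB1_IIT1 is a bacterial CRISPR guide-expression plasmid built on a pET28b backbone, designed to produce crRNAs for the type I-E CRISPR-Cas system of Escherichia coli K-12 under L-arabinose control. It is propagated in E. coli through a ColE1/pMB1-type origin and selected with kanamycin via the aph(3')-Ia gene. The catalogue lists it as high copy, although the annotated backbone retains the rop gene and the bom region typical of pBR322-derived pET vectors. An f1 origin is also present, along with leftover backbone fragments (a partial tetracycline resistance gene, a T7 terminator and a short T7 gene 10-derived fragment) that have no evident role in the payload.

The functional cassette consists of araC transcribed divergently from the araBAD promoter, so that transcription of the guide array is repressed without arabinose and switched on when it is added. Downstream, the feature table shows two lacZ-matching segments of about 107 nt in opposite orientations. These correspond to the unusually long 105 nt spacers described in the record, which target the lacZ B1 and T1 sites, apparently on opposite strands. Each spacer is followed by an element annotated as the sTRSV hammerhead ribozyme, consistent with the riboJ insulator named in the record. Together with RNase III sites, which are not separately annotated, these self-cleaving elements separate the two crRNA units. The CRISPR repeats are also not annotated. Transcription ends at the rrnB T1 and T2 terminators. No Cas genes are carried, so Cascade components must be supplied separately. The associated work concerns continuous targeted hypermutation with a tunable mutation window, which suggests the paired guides define a target region in lacZ.
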