Features (pLannotate 1.2.2; 20 found; start..end, strand, type, name):
     12..440     +  rep_origin     f1 ori (sequence partly withheld): f1 bacteriophage origin of replication; arrow indicates direction of (+) strand synthesis
    493..550     +  promoter       AmpR promoter (fragment): bla
    559..1374    -  CDS            KanR: aminoglycoside phosphotransferase; aph(3')-Ia; confers resistance to kanamycin in bacteria or G418 (Geneticin®) in eukaryotes
   1496..2084    +  rep_origin     ori: high-copy-number ColE1/pMB1/pBR322/pUC origin of replication
   2270..2409    -  misc_feature   bom: basis of mobility region from pBR322
   2511..2702    -  CDS            rop: Rop protein, which maintains plasmids at low copy number; rop
   2719..3099    +  CDS            YPB1_ECOLX: Protein predicted: Swiss-Prot protein existence level 4. From Escherichia coli.
   3171..3462    -  CDS            TcR (fragment): tetracycline efflux protein; tet; confers resistance to tetracycline
   3477..3498    -  protein_bind   CAP binding site: CAP binding activates transcription in the presence of cAMP. E. coli catabolite activator protein
   3587..4465    -  CDS            araC: L-arabinose regulatory protein; araC
   4492..4776    +  promoter       araBAD promoter: araBAD; promoter of the L-arabinose operon of E. coli; the araC regulatory gene is transcribed in the opposite direction (Guzman et al., 1995)
   4784..4890    +  CDS            lacZ (fragment): β-galactosidase; lacZ
   4971..5020    +  misc_RNA       sTRSV HHRz: hammerhead ribozyme from the tobacco ringspot virus satellite RNA (Khvorova et al., 2003)
   5067..5173    -  CDS            lacZ (fragment): β-galactosidase; lacZ
   5254..5303    +  misc_RNA       sTRSV HHRz: hammerhead ribozyme from the tobacco ringspot virus satellite RNA (Khvorova et al., 2003)
   5333..5372    -  terminator     bacterial terminator (fragment): putative bacterial transcription terminator
   5394..5480    +  terminator     rrnB T1 terminator: Escherichia coli rrnB; transcription terminator T1 from the E. coli rrnB gene
   5572..5599    +  terminator     rrnB T2 terminator: transcription terminator T2 from the E. coli rrnB gene
   5617..5662    +  CDS            SET1 (fragment): solubility-enhancement tag derived from T7 phage gene 10B
   5670..5717    +  terminator     T7 terminator: transcription terminator for bacteriophage T7 RNA polymerase
>Addgene plasmid #247080 | pGRNA3_LacZ_IB1_IIT1 | addgene full sequence | sequence record 491602 | Addgene NGS Result
TGGCGAATGGG
[124 nt withheld, positions 12-135]
C
[91 nt withheld, positions 137-227]
A
[49 nt withheld, positions 229-277]
CCTTTGACGTTGGAGTCCACGTTCTTT
[37 nt withheld, positions 305-341]
ACCCTATCTCGGTCTATTCTTTTGATTTATAAGGGATTTTGCCGATTTCGGCCTATTGGTTAAAAAATGA
GCTGATTTAACAAAAATTTAACGCGAATTTTAACAAAATATTAACGCTTACAATTTAGGTGGCACTTTTC
GGGGAAATGTGCGCGGAACCCCTATTTGTTTATTTTTCTAAATACATTCAAATATGTATCCGCTCATGAA
TTAATTCTTAGAAAAACTCATCGAGCATCAAATGAAACTGCAATTTATTCATATCAGGATTATCAATACC
ATATTTTTGAAAAAGCCGTTTCTGTAATGAAGGAGAAAACTCACCGAGGCAGTTCCATAGGATGGCAAGA
TCCTGGTATCGGTCTGCGATTCCGACTCGTCCAACATCAATACAACCTATTAATTTCCCCTCGTCAAAAA
TAAGGTTATCAAGTGAGAAATCACCATGAGTGACGACTGAATCCGGTGAGAATGGCAAAAGTTTATGCAT
TTCTTTCCAGACTTGTTCAACAGGCCAGCCATTACGCTCGTCATCAAAATCACTCGCATCAACCAAACCG
TTATTCATTCGTGATTGCGCCTGAGCGAGACGAAATACGCGATCGCTGTTAAAAGGACAATTACAAACAG
GAATCGAATGCAACCGGCGCAGGAACACTGCCAGCGCATCAACAATATTTTCACCTGAATCAGGATATTC
TTCTAATACCTGGAATGCTGTTTTCCCGGGGATCGCAGTGGTGAGTAACCATGCATCATCAGGAGTACGG
ATAAAATGCTTGATGGTCGGAAGAGGCATAAATTCCGTCAGCCAGTTTAGTCTGACCATCTCATCTGTAA
CATCATTGGCAACGCTACCTTTGCCATGTTTCAGAAACAACTCTGGCGCATCGGGCTTCCCATACAATCG
ATAGATTGTCGCACCTGATTGCCCGACATTATCGCGAGCCCATTTATACCCATATAAATCAGCATCCATG
TTGGAATTTAATCGCGGCCTAGAGCAAGACGTTTCCCGTTGAATATGGCTCATAACACCCCTTGTATTAC
TGTTTATGTAAGCAGACAGTTTTATTGTTCATGACCAAAATCCCTTAACGTGAGTTTTCGTTCCACTGAG
CGTCAGACCCCGTAGAAAAGATCAAAGGATCTTCTTGAGATCCTTTTTTTCTGCGCGTAATCTGCTGCTT
GCAAACAAAAAAACCACCGCTACCAGCGGTGGTTTGTTTGCCGGATCAAGAGCTACCAACTCTTTTTCCG
AAGGTAACTGGCTTCAGCAGAGCGCAGATACCAAATACTGTCCTTCTAGTGTAGCCGTAGTTAGGCCACC
ACTTCAAGAACTCTGTAGCACCGCCTACATACCTCGCTCTGCTAATCCTGTTACCAGTGGCTGCTGCCAG
TGGCGATAAGTCGTGTCTTACCGGGTTGGACTCAAGACGATAGTTACCGGATAAGGCGCAGCGGTCGGGC
TGAACGGGGGGTTCGTGCACACAGCCCAGCTTGGAGCGAACGACCTACACCGAACTGAGATACCTACAGC
GTGAGCTATGAGAAAGCGCCACGCTTCCCGAAGGGAGAAAGGCGGACAGGTATCCGGTAAGCGGCAGGGT
CGGAACAGGAGAGCGCACGAGGGAGCTTCCAGGGGGAAACGCCTGGTATCTTTATAGTCCTGTCGGGTTT
CGCCACCTCTGACTTGAGCGTCGATTTTTGTGATGCTCGTCAGGGGGGCGGAGCCTATGGAAAAACGCCA
GCAACGCGGCCTTTTTACGGTTCCTGGCCTTTTGCTGGCCTTTTGCTCACATGTTCTTTCCTGCGTTATC
CCCTGATTCTGTGGATAACCGTATTACCGCCTTTGAGTGAGCTGATACCGCTCGCCGCAGCCGAACGACC
GAGCGCAGCGAGTCAGTGAGCGAGGAAGCGGAAGAGCGCCTGATGCGGTATTTTCTCCTTACGCATCTGT
GCGGTATTTCACACCGCAATGGTGCACTCTCAGTACAATCTGCTCTGATGCCGCATAGTTAAGCCAGTAT
ACACTCCGCTATCGCTACGTGACTGGGTCATGGCTGCGCCCCGACACCCGCCAACACCCGCTGACACGCC
CTGACGGGCTTGTCTGCTCCCGGCATCCGCTTACAGACAAGCTGTGACCGTCTCCGGGAGCTGCATGTGT
CAGAGGTTTTCACCGTCATCACCGAAACGCGCGAGGCAGCTGCGGTAAAGCTCATCAGCGTGGTCGTGAA
GCGATTCACAGATGTCTGCCTGTTCATCCGCGTCCAGCTCGTTGAGTTTCCCCAGAAGCGTTAATGTCTG
GCTTCTGATAAAGCGGGCCATGTTAAGGGCGGTTTTTTCCTGTTTGGTCACTGATGCCTCCGTGTAAGGG
GGATTTCTGTTCATGGGGGTAATGATACCGATGAAACGAGAGAGGATGCTCACGATACGGGTTACTGATG
ATGAACATGCCCGGTTACTGGAACGTTGTGAGGGTAAACAACTGGCGGTATGGATGCGGCGGGACCAGAG
AAAAATCACTCAGGGTCAATGCCAGCGCTTCGTTAATACAGATGTAGGTGTTCCACAGGGTAGCCAGCAG
CATCCTGCGATGCAGATCCGGAACATAATGGTGCAGGGCGCTGACTTCCGCGTTTCCAGACTTTACGAAA
CACGGAAACCGAAGACCATTCATGTTGTTGCTCAGGTCGCAGACGTTTTGCAGCAGCAGTCGCTTCACGT
TCGCTCGCGTATCGGTGATTCATTCTGCTAACCAGTAAGGCAACCCCGCCAGCCTAGCCGGATCCTCAAC
GACAGGAGCACGATCATGCGCACCCGTGGGGCCGCCATGCCGGCGATAATGGCCTGCTTCTCGCCGAAAC
GTTTGGTGGCGGGACCAGTGACGAAGGCTTGAGCGAGGGCGTGCAAGATTCCGAATACCGCAAGCGACAG
GCCGATCATCGTCGCGCTCCAGCGAAAGCGGTCCTCGCCGAAAATGACCCAGAGCGCTGCCGGCACCTGT
CCTACGAGTTGCATGATAAAGAAGACAGTCATAAGTGCGGCGACGATAGTCATGCCCCGCGCCCACCGGA
AGGAGCTGACTGGGTTGAAGGCTCTCAAGGGCATCGGTCGAGATCCCGGTGCCTAATGAGTGAGCTAACT
TACATTAATTGCGTTGCGCGTCAAATGGACGAAGCAGGGATTCTGCAAACCCTATGCTACTCCGTCAAGC
CGTCAATTGTCTGATTCGTTACCAATTATGACAACTTGACGGCTACATCATTCACTTTTTCTTCACAACC
GGCACGGAACTCGCTCGGGCTGGCCCCGGTGCATTTTTTAAATACCCGCGAGAAATAGAGTTGATCGTCA
AAACCAACATTGCGACCGACGGTGGCGATAGGCATCCGGGTGGTGCTCAAAAGCAGCTTCGCCTGGCTGA
TACGTTGGTCCTCGCGCCAGCTTAAGACGCTAATCCCTAACTGCTGGCGGAAAAGATGTGACAGACGCGA
CGGCGACAAGCAAACATGCTGTGCGACGCTGGCGATATCAAAATTGCTGTCTGCCAGGTGATCGCTGATG
TACTGACAAGCCTCGCGTACCCGATTATCCATCGGTGGATGGAGCGACTCGTTAATCGCTTCCATGCGCC
GCAGTAACAATTGCTCAAGCAGATTTATCGCCAGCAGCTCCGAATAGCGCCCTTCCCCTTGCCCGGCGTT
AATGATTTGCCCAAACAGGTCGCTGAAATGCGGCTGGTGCGCTTCATCCGGGCGAAAGAACCCCGTATTG
GCAAATATTGACGGCCAGTTAAGCCATTCATGCCAGTAGGCGCGCGGACGAAAGTAAACCCACTGGTGAT
ACCATTCGCGAGCCTCCGGATGACGACCGTAGTGATGAATCTCTCCTGGCGGGAACAGCAAAATATCACC
CGGTCGGCAAACAAATTCTCGTCCCTGATTTTTCACCACCCCCTGACCGCGAATGGTGAGATTGAGAATA
TAACCTTTCATTCCCAGCGGTCGGTCGATAAAAAAATCGAGATAACCGTTGGCCTCAATCGGCGTTAAAC
CCGCCACCAGATGGGCATTAAACGAGTATCCCGGCAGCAGGGGATCATTTTGCGCTTCAGCCATACTTTT
CATACTCCCGCCATTCAGAGAAGAAACCAATTGTCCATATTGCATCAGACATTGCCGTCACTGCGTCTTT
TACTGGCTCTTCTCGCTAACCAAACCGGTAACCCCGCTTATTAAAAGCATTCTGTAACAAAGCGGGACCA
AAGCCATGACAAAAACGCGTAACAAAAGTGTCTATAATCACGGCAGAAAAGTCCACATTGATTATTTGCA
CGGCGTCACACTTTGCTATGCCATAGCATTTTTATCCATAAGATTAGCGGATCCTACCTGACGCTTTTTA
TCGCAACTCTCTACTGTTTCTCCATATAAACCGGCGGCGGAGCCGACACCACGGCCACCGATATTATTTG
CCCGATGTACGCGCGCGTGGATGAAGACCAGCCCTTCCCGGCTGTGCCGAAATGGTCCATCAAAAAATGA
GTTCCCCGCGCCAGCGGGGTAGAGGGACAAACTCAAGGTCATTCGCAAGAGTGGCCTTTATGATTGACCT
TCTTAAGAGCTGTCACCGGATGTGCTTTCCGGTCTGATGAGTCCGTGAGGACGAAACAGCCTCTACAAAT
AACCGATCCGCATCTACTGTTTCTCCATATAAACCGCCGCCCTGTAAACGGGGATACTGACGAAACGCCT
GCCAGTATTTAGCGAAACCGCCAAGACTGTTACCCATCGCGTGGGCGTATTCGCAAAGGATCAGCGGGCG
CGAGTTCCCCGCGCCAGCGGGGTAGAGGGACAAACTCAAGGTCATTCGCAAGAGTGGCCTTTATGATTGA
CCTTCTTAAGAGCTGTCACCGGATGTGCTTTCCGGTCTGATGAGTCCGTGAGGACGAAACAGCCTCTACA
AATAAGAAACACCGTAATTTCCAGATAAAAAAAATCCTTAGCTTTCGCTAAGGATGATTTCTAGTAGGGA
ACTGCCAGGCATCAAATAAAACGAAAGGCTCAGTCGAAAGACTGGGCCTTTCGTTTTATCTGTTGTTTGT
CGGTGAACGCTCTCCTGAGTAGGACAAATCCGCCGGGAGCGGATTTGAACGTTGCGAAGCAACGGCCCGG
AGGGTGGCGGGCAGGACGCCCGCCATAAACTGCCAGGCATCAAATTAAGCAGAAGGCCATCCTGACGGAT
GGCCTTTTTGCGTTTCTACAAACTCGCTAACAAAGCCGAAAGGAAGCTGAGTTGGCTGCTGCCACCGCTG
AGCAATAACTAGCATAACCCCTTGGGGCCTCTAAACGGGTCTTGAGGGGTTTTTTGCTGAAAGGAGGAAC
TATATCCGGAT
